>Addgene plasmid #55470 | mTFP1-CENPB-N-22 | addgene full sequence | sequence record 212993 | Addgene NGS Result
CATGTTCTTTCCTGCGTTATCCCCTGATTCTGTGGATAACCGTATTACCGCCATGCATTAGTTATTAATA
GTAATCAATTACGGGGTCATTAGTTCATAGCCCATATATGGAGTTCCGCGTTACATAACTTACGGTAAAT
GGCCCGCCTGGCTGACCGCCCAACGACCCCCGCCCATTGACGTCAATAATGACGTATGTTCCCATAGTAA
CGCCAATAGGGACTTTCCATTGACGTCAATGGGTGGAGTATTTACGGTAAACTGCCCACTTGGCAGTACA
TCAAGTGTATCATATGCCAAGTACGCCCCCTATTGACGTCAATGACGGTAAATGGCCCGCCTGGCATTAT
GCCCAGTACATGACCTTATGGGACTTTCCTACTTGGCAGTACATCTACGTATTAGTCATCGCTATTACCA
TGGTGATGCGGTTTTGGCAGTACATCAATGGGCGTGGATAGCGGTTTGACTCACGGGGATTTCCAAGTCT
CCACCCCATTGACGTCAATGGGAGTTTGTTTTGGCACCAAAATCAACGGGACTTTCCAAAATGTCGTAAC
AACTCCGCCCCATTGACGCAAATGGGCGGTAGGCGTGTACGGTGGGAGGTCTATATAAGCAGAGCTGGTT
TAGTGAACCGTCAGATCCGCTAGCCACCATGGGCCCCAAGCGGCGGCAGCTGACGTTCCGGGAGAAGTCG
CGGATCATCCAGGAGGTGGAGGAGAACCCGGACCTACGCAAGGGCGAGATCGCGCGGCGCTTCAACATCC
CGCCGTCCACGCTGAGCACGATCCTGAAGAACAAGCGCGCCATCCTGGCGTCGGAGCGCAAGTACGGGGT
GGCCTCCACCTGCCGCAAGACCAACAAGCTGTCTCCCTACGACAAGCTCGAGGGCTTGCTCATCGCCTGG
TTCCAGCAGATCCGCGCCGCCGGCCTGCCGGTCAAGGGCATCATCCTCAAGGAGAAGGCGCTGCGCATAG
CCGAGGAGCTGGGCATGGACGACTTCACCGCCTCCAACGGCTGGCTGGACCGCTTCCGCCGGCGCCACGG
CGTGGTGTCCTGCAGCGGCGTGGCCCGCGCCCGCGCGCGAAACGCTGCCCCCCGCACCCCGGCGGCGCCT
GCCAGTCCGGCCGCGGTGCCCTCGGAGGGCAGTGGCGGGAGCACTCTCGAGCTCAAGCTTCGAATTCTGC
AGTCGACGGTACCGCGGGCCCGGGATCCACCGGTCGCCACCATGGTGAGCAAGGGCGAGGAGACCACAAT
GGGCGTAATCAAGCCCGACATGAAGATCAAGCTGAAGATGGAGGGCAACGTGAATGGCCACGCCTTCGTG
ATCGAGGGCGAGGGCGAGGGCAAGCCCTACGACGGCACCAACACCATCAACCTGGAGGTGAAGGAGGGAG
CCCCCCTGCCCTTCTCCTACGACATTCTGACCACCGCGTTCGCCTACGGCAACAGGGCCTTCACCAAGTA
CCCCGACGACATCCCCAACTACTTCAAGCAGTCCTTCCCCGAGGGCTACTCTTGGGAGCGCACCATGACC
TTCGAGGACAAGGGCATCGTGAAGGTGAAGTCCGACATCTCCATGGAGGAGGACTCCTTCATCTACGAGA
TACACCTCAAGGGCGAGAACTTCCCCCCCAACGGCCCCGTGATGCAGAAGAAGACCACCGGCTGGGACGC
CTCCACCGAGAGGATGTACGTGCGCGACGGCGTGCTGAAGGGCGACGTCAAGCACAAGCTGCTGCTGGAG
GGCGGCGGCCACCACCGCGTTGACTTCAAGACCATCTACAGGGCCAAGAAGGCGGTGAAGCTGCCCGACT
ATCACTTTGTGGACCACCGCATCGAGATCCTGAACCACGACAAGGACTACAACAAGGTGACCGTTTACGA
GAGCGCCGTGGCCCGCAACTCCACCGACGGCATGGACGAGCTGTACAAGTAAGCGGCCGCGACTCTAGAT
CATAATCAGCCATACCACATTTGTAGAGGTTTTACTTGCTTTAAAAAACCTCCCACACCTCCCCCTGAAC
CTGAAACATAAAATGAATGCAATTGTTGTTGTTAACTTGTTTATTGCAGCTTATAATGGTTACAAATAAA
GCAATAGCATCACAAATTTCACAAATAAAGCATTTTTTTCACTGCATTCTAGTTGTGGTTTGTCCAAACT
CATCAATGTATCTTAAGGCGTAAATTGTAAGCGTTAATATTTTGTTAAAATTCGCGTTAAATTTTTGTTA
AATCAGCTCATTTTTTAACCAATAGGCCGAAATCGGCAAAATCCCTTATAAATCAAAAGAATAGACCGAG
ATAGGGT
[37 nt withheld, positions 2318-2354]
AAAGAACGTGGACTCCAACGTCAAAGG
[49 nt withheld, positions 2382-2430]
T
[91 nt withheld, positions 2432-2522]
G
[124 nt withheld, positions 2524-2647]
CAGGTGGCACTTTTCGGGGAAATGTGCGCGGAACCCCTATTTGTTTATTTTTCTAAATACATTCAAATAT
GTATCCGCTCATGAGACAATAACCCTGATAAATGCTTCAATAATATTGAAAAAGGAAGAGTCCTGAGGCG
GAAAGAACCAGCTGTGGAATGTGTGTCAGTTAGGGTGTGGAAAGTCCCCAGGCTCCCCAGCAGGCAGAAG
TATGCAAAGCATGCATCTCAATTAGTCAGCAACCAGGTGTGGAAAGTCCCCAGGCTCCCCAGCAGGCAGA
AGTATGCAAAGCATGCATCTCAATTAGTCAGCAACCATAGTCCCGCCCCTAACTCCGCCCATCCCGCCCC
TAACTCCGCCCAGTTCCGCCCATTCTCCGCCCCATGGCTGACTAATTTTTTTTATTTATGCAGAGGCCGA
GGCCGCCTCGGCCTCTGAGCTATTCCAGAAGTAGTGAGGAGGCTTTTTTGGAGGCCTAGGCTTTTGCAAA
GATCGATCAAGAGACAGGATGAGGATCGTTTCGCATGATTGAACAAGATGGATTGCACGCAGGTTCTCCG
GCCGCTTGGGTGGAGAGGCTATTCGGCTATGACTGGGCACAACAGACAATCGGCTGCTCTGATGCCGCCG
TGTTCCGGCTGTCAGCGCAGGGGCGCCCGGTTCTTTTTGTCAAGACCGACCTGTCCGGTGCCCTGAATGA
ACTGCAAGACGAGGCAGCGCGGCTATCGTGGCTGGCCACGACGGGCGTTCCTTGCGCAGCTGTGCTCGAC
GTTGTCACTGAAGCGGGAAGGGACTGGCTGCTATTGGGCGAAGTGCCGGGGCAGGATCTCCTGTCATCTC
ACCTTGCTCCTGCCGAGAAAGTATCCATCATGGCTGATGCAATGCGGCGGCTGCATACGCTTGATCCGGC
TACCTGCCCATTCGACCACCAAGCGAAACATCGCATCGAGCGAGCACGTACTCGGATGGAAGCCGGTCTT
GTCGATCAGGATGATCTGGACGAAGAGCATCAGGGGCTCGCGCCAGCCGAACTGTTCGCCAGGCTCAAGG
CGAGCATGCCCGACGGCGAGGATCTCGTCGTGACCCATGGCGATGCCTGCTTGCCGAATATCATGGTGGA
AAATGGCCGCTTTTCTGGATTCATCGACTGTGGCCGGCTGGGTGTGGCGGACCGCTATCAGGACATAGCG
TTGGCTACCCGTGATATTGCTGAAGAGCTTGGCGGCGAATGGGCTGACCGCTTCCTCGTGCTTTACGGTA
TCGCCGCTCCCGATTCGCAGCGCATCGCCTTCTATCGCCTTCTTGACGAGTTCTTCTGAGCGGGACTCTG
GGGTTCGAAATGACCGACCAAGCGACGCCCAACCTGCCATCACGAGATTTCGATTCCACCGCCGCCTTCT
ATGAAAGGTTGGGCTTCGGAATCGTTTTCCGGGACGCCGGCTGGATGATCCTCCAGCGCGGGGATCTCAT
GCTGGAGTTCTTCGCCCACCCTAGGGGGAGGCTAACTGAAACACGGAAGGAGACAATACCGGAAGGAACC
CGCGCTATGACGGCAATAAAAAGACAGAATAAAACGCACGGTGTTGGGTCGTTTGTTCATAAACGCGGGG
TTCGGTCCCAGGGCTGGCACTCTGTCGATACCCCACCGAGACCCCATTGGGGCCAATACGCCCGCGTTTC
TTCCTTTTCCCCACCCCACCCCCCAAGTTCGGGTGAAGGCCCAGGGCTCGCAGCCAACGTCGGGGCGGCA
GGCCCTGCCATAGCCTCAGGTTACTCATATATACTTTAGATTGATTTAAAACTTCATTTTTAATTTAAAA
GGATCTAGGTGAAGATCCTTTTTGATAATCTCATGACCAAAATCCCTTAACGTGAGTTTTCGTTCCACTG
AGCGTCAGACCCCGTAGAAAAGATCAAAGGATCTTCTTGAGATCCTTTTTTTCTGCGCGTAATCTGCTGC
TTGCAAACAAAAAAACCACCGCTACCAGCGGTGGTTTGTTTGCCGGATCAAGAGCTACCAACTCTTTTTC
CGAAGGTAACTGGCTTCAGCAGAGCGCAGATACCAAATACTGTTCTTCTAGTGTAGCCGTAGTTAGGCCA
CCACTTCAAGAACTCTGTAGCACCGCCTACATACCTCGCTCTGCTAATCCTGTTACCAGTGGCTGCTGCC
AGTGGCGATAAGTCGTGTCTTACCGGGTTGGACTCAAGACGATAGTTACCGGATAAGGCGCAGCGGTCGG
GCTGAACGGGGGGTTCGTGCACACAGCCCAGCTTGGAGCGAACGACCTACACCGAACTGAGATACCTACA
GCGTGAGCTATGAGAAAGCGCCACGCTTCCCGAAGGGAGAAAGGCGGACAGGTATCCGGTAAGCGGCAGG
GTCGGAACAGGAGAGCGCACGAGGGAGCTTCCAGGGGGAAACGCCTGGTATCTTTATAGTCCTGTCGGGT
TTCGCCACCTCTGACTTGAGCGTCGATTTTTGTGATGCTCGTCAGGGGGGCGGAGCCTATGGAAAAACGC
CAGCAACGCGGCCTTTTTACGGTTCCTGGCCTTTTGCTGGCCTTTTGCTCA
Features (pLannotate 1.2.2; 16 found; start..end, strand, type, name):
      1..51      +  rep_origin     RSF ori (fragment): Plasmids containing the RSF 1030 origin of replication can be propagated in E. coli cells that contain additional plasmids with compatible origins.
    119..422     +  enhancer       CMV enhancer: human cytomegalovirus immediate early enhancer
    423..626     +  promoter       CMV promoter: human cytomegalovirus (CMV) immediate early promoter
    659..1165    +  CDS            CENPB (fragment): CENPB_HUMAN - Experimental evidence at protein level: Swiss-Prot protein existence level 1. Interacts with centromeric heterochromatin in chromosomes and binds to a specific 17 bp subset of alphoid satellite DNA, called the CENP-B box (PubMed:11726497). May organize arrays of centromere satellite DNA into a higher-order structure which then directs centromere formation and kinetochore assembly in mammalian chromosomes (Probable). From Homo sapiens (Human).
   1166..1218    +  misc_feature   MCS: multiple cloning site
   1232..1942    +  CDS            mTFP1: monomeric teal (cyan) fluorescent protein (Ai et al., 2006) mammalian codon-optimized
   1958..2041    +  CDS            large T antigen (fragment): large T antigen from SV40 (simian virus 40)
   2064..2185    +  polyA_signal   SV40 poly(A) signal: SV40 polyadenylation signal
   2219..2647    -  rep_origin     f1 ori (sequence partly withheld): f1 bacteriophage origin of replication; arrow indicates direction of (+) strand synthesis
   2674..2778    +  promoter       AmpR promoter: bla
   2780..3137    +  promoter       SV40 promoter: SV40 enhancer and early promoter
   3172..3966    +  CDS            NeoR/KanR: aminoglycoside phosphotransferase from Tn5; aph(3')-II (or nptII); confers resistance to neomycin, kanamycin, and G418 (Geneticin®)
   3987..4139    +  CDS            ble (fragment): BLE_KLEPN - Experimental evidence at protein level: Swiss-Prot protein existence level 1. Binding protein with a strong affinity to the bleomycin family of antibiotics. Binds to CL990; an antimitotic-antibiotic compound. From Klebsiella pneumoniae.
   4198..4245    +  polyA_signal   HSV TK poly(A) signal: herpes simplex virus thymidine kinase polyadenylation signal (Cole and Stacy, 1985)
   4336..4352    -  polyA_signal   bGH poly(A) signal (fragment): bovine growth hormone polyadenylation signal
   4574..5162    +  rep_origin     ori: high-copy-number ColE1/pMB1/pBR322/pUC origin of replication
