[The description below was written by a language model from this plasmid's Addgene catalogue record and pLannotate feature annotations shown in this document.]
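Description:
mTFP1-CENPB-N-22 is a mammalian expression plasmid built on the mTFP1-N1 backbone, an N1-style fusion vector in which a gene of interest is placed upstream of, and in frame with, a fluorescent protein. The sequenced plasmid is about 5.2 kb. It replicates in E. coli at high copy from a ColE1/pUC-type origin and also carries an f1 phage origin. A single NeoR/KanR (Tn5 aminoglycoside phosphotransferase) cassette serves both hosts: a bacterial bla-type promoter drives it for kanamycin selection in bacteria, and the SV40 enhancer/early promoter drives it for G418 selection of stably transfected mammalian cells, with an HSV TK polyadenylation signal terminating the transcript. Several short annotated fragments (RSF ori, ble, bGH poly(A), SV40 large T antigen) look like partial sequence matches typical of this backbone family rather than functional elements.

The payload is a fusion of the first 169 amino acids of human CENPB, its DNA-binding domain, to mammalian codon-optimized mTFP1, a monomeric teal fluorescent protein positioned at the C terminus. The two are joined by residual multiple cloning site sequence; the "22" in the name may refer to this linker, though the record does not say so. Expression is driven by the human CMV immediate early enhancer and promoter and terminated by the SV40 poly(A) signal. Because the CENPB DNA-binding domain recognizes the CENP-B box in alphoid satellite DNA, the fusion concentrates at centromeres within the nucleus. The plasmid therefore serves as a centromere localization marker for fluorescence imaging, with listed excitation and emission maxima of 462 and 492 nm.
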