Addgene plasmid #55470: mTFP1-CENPB-N-22
Purpose: Localization: Nucleus/Centromeres, Excitation: 462, Emission: 492
Depositing lab: Michael Davidson. Depositing organization: Florida State University, Tallahassee. Publication: Hue-shifted monomeric variants of Clavularia cyan fluorescent protein: identification of the molecular determinants of color and applications in fluorescence imaging. Ai HW, Olenych SG, Wong P, Davidson MW, Campbell RE. BMC Biol. 2008 Mar 6;6:13. doi: 10.1186/1741-7007-6-13. PubMed 18325109.
Backbone
  Vector backbone: mTFP1-N1
  Backbone size w/o insert (bp): 4750
  Vector type: Mammalian Expression
  Selectable markers: Neomycin (select with G418)
Growth in bacteria
  Bacterial resistance: Kanamycin, 50 μg/mL
  Growth temperature: 37°C
  Growth strain: DH5alpha
  Copy number: High Copy
Gene/Insert
  Gene/Insert name: CENPB (alt name: NM_001810.5)
  Species: H. sapiens (human)
  Mutation: aa 1-169 of CENPB (DNA Binding Domain)
  Entrez Gene: CENPB
  Promoter: CMV
  Tag / fusion protein: mTFP1 (C terminal on backbone)
  Cloning method: Unknown
  Sequencing primers: 5′ CMV-F; 3′ SV40pA-R
Terms and licenses: Academic/Nonprofit Terms; Industry Terms: Not Available to Industry
Depositor comments: . Excitation = 462; Emission = 492
How to cite: mTFP1-CENPB-N-22 was a gift from Michael Davidson (Addgene plasmid # 55470 ; http://n2t.net/addgene:55470 ; RRID:Addgene_55470)
