>Addgene plasmid #55470 | mTFP1-CENPB-N-22 | depositor partial sequence | sequence record 85876 | insert sequence
CTGCGACGTCAGATCCGCTAGCCACCATGGGCCCCAAGCGGCGGCAGCTGACGTTCCGGGAGAAGTCGCG
GATCATCCAGGAGGTGGAGGAGAACCCGGACCTACGCAAGGGCGAGATCGCGCGGCGCTTCAACATCCCG
CCGTCCACGCTGAGCACGATCCTGAAGAACAAGCGCGCCATCCTGGCGTCGGAGCGCAAGTACGGGGTGG
CCTCCACCTGCCGCAAGACCAACAAGCTGTCTCCCTACGACAAGCTCGAGGGCTTGCTCATCGCCTGGTT
CCAGCAGATCCGCGCCGCCGGCCTGCCGGTCAAGGGCATCATCCTCAAGGAGAAGGCGCTGCGCATAGCC
GAGGAGCTGGGCATGGACGACTTCACCGCCTCCAACGGCTGGCTGGACCGCTTCCGCCGGCGCCACGGCG
TGGTGTCCTGCAGCGGCGTGGCCCGCGCCCGCGCGCGAAACGCTGCCCCCCGCACCCCGGCGGCGCCTGC
CAGTCCGGCCGCGGTGCCCTCGGAGGGCAGTGGCGGGAGCACTCTCGAGCTCAAGCTTCGAATTCTGCAG
TCGACGGTACCGCGGGCCCGGGATCCACCGGTCGCCACCATGGTGAGCAAGGGCGAGGAGACCACAATGG
GCGTAATCAAGCCCGACATGAAGATCAAGCTGAAGATGGAGGGCAACGTGAATGGCCACGCCTTCGTGAT
CGAGGGCGAGGGCGAGGGCAAGCCCTACGACGGCACCAACACCATCAACCTGGAGGTGAAGGAGGGAGCC
CCCCTGCCCTTCTCCTACGACATTCTGACCACCGCGTTCGCCTACGGCAACAGGGCCTTCACCAAGTACC
CCGACGACATCCCCAACTACTTCAAGCAGTCCTTCCCCGAGGGCTACTCTTGGGAGCGCACCATGACCTT
CGAGGACAAGGGCATCGTGAAGGTGAAGTCCGACATCTCCATGGAGGAGGACTCCTTCATCTACGAGATA
CACCTCAAGGGCGAGAACTTCCCCCCCAACGGCCCCGTGATGCAGAAGAAGACCACCGGCTGGGACGCCT
CCACCGAGAGGATGTACGTGCGCGACGGCGTGCTGAAGGGCGACGTCAAGCACAAGCTGCTGCTGGAGGG
CGGCGGCCACCACCGCGTTGACTTCAAGACCATCTACAGGGCCAAGAAGGCGGTGAAGCTGCCCGACTAT
CACTTTGTGGACCACCGCATCGAGATCCTGAACCACGACAAGGACTACAACAAGGTGACCGTTTACGAGA
GCGCCGTGGCCCGCAACTCCACCGACGGCATGGACGAGCTGTACAAGTAAGCGGCCGCGACTCTAGATCA
TAATCAGCCATACCACATT
